>Addgene plasmid #180643 | pCA528 IST1, residues 315-360, no Cys | depositor full sequence | sequence record 351041 | pCA528 IST1, residues 315-360, no Cys sequence 5829 bps
TGGCGAATGGG
[124 nt withheld, positions 12-135]
C
[91 nt withheld, positions 137-227]
A
[49 nt withheld, positions 229-277]
CCTTTGACGTTGGAGTCCACGTTCTTT
[37 nt withheld, positions 305-341]
ACCCTATCTCGGTCTATTCTTTTGATTTATAAGGGATTTTGCCGATTTCGGCCTATTGGTTAAAAAATGA
GCTGATTTAACAAAAATTTAACGCGAATTTTAACAAAATATTAACGTTTACAATTTCAGGTGGCACTTTT
CGGGGAAATGTGCGCGGAACCCCTATTTGTTTATTTTTCTAAATACATTCAAATATGTATCCGCTCATGA
ATTAATTCTTAGAAAAACTCATCGAGCATCAAATGAAACTGCAATTTATTCATATCAGGATTATCAATAC
CATATTTTTGAAAAAGCCGTTTCTGTAATGAAGGAGAAAACTCACCGAGGCAGTTCCATAGGATGGCAAG
ATCCTGGTATCGGTCTGCGATTCCGACTCGTCCAACATCAATACAACCTATTAATTTCCCCTCGTCAAAA
ATAAGGTTATCAAGTGAGAAATCACCATGAGTGACGACTGAATCCGGTGAGAATGGCAAAAGTTTATGCA
TTTCTTTCCAGACTTGTTCAACAGGCCAGCCATTACGCTCGTCATCAAAATCACTCGCATCAACCAAACC
GTTATTCATTCGTGATTGCGCCTGAGCGAGACGAAATACGCGATCGCTGTTAAAAGGACAATTACAAACA
GGAATCGAATGCAACCGGCGCAGGAACACTGCCAGCGCATCAACAATATTTTCACCTGAATCAGGATATT
CTTCTAATACCTGGAATGCTGTTTTCCCGGGGATCGCAGTGGTGAGTAACCATGCATCATCAGGAGTACG
GATAAAATGCTTGATGGTCGGAAGAGGCATAAATTCCGTCAGCCAGTTTAGTCTGACCATCTCATCTGTA
ACATCATTGGCAACGCTACCTTTGCCATGTTTCAGAAACAACTCTGGCGCATCGGGCTTCCCATACAATC
GATAGATTGTCGCACCTGATTGCCCGACATTATCGCGAGCCCATTTATACCCATATAAATCAGCATCCAT
GTTGGAATTTAATCGCGGCCTAGAGCAAGACGTTTCCCGTTGAATATGGCTCATAACACCCCTTGTATTA
CTGTTTATGTAAGCAGACAGTTTTATTGTTCATGACCAAAATCCCTTAACGTGAGTTTTCGTTCCACTGA
GCGTCAGACCCCGTAGAAAAGATCAAAGGATCTTCTTGAGATCCTTTTTTTCTGCGCGTAATCTGCTGCT
TGCAAACAAAAAAACCACCGCTACCAGCGGTGGTTTGTTTGCCGGATCAAGAGCTACCAACTCTTTTTCC
GAAGGTAACTGGCTTCAGCAGAGCGCAGATACCAAATACTGTCCTTCTAGTGTAGCCGTAGTTAGGCCAC
CACTTCAAGAACTCTGTAGCACCGCCTACATACCTCGCTCTGCTAATCCTGTTACCAGTGGCTGCTGCCA
GTGGCGATAAGTCGTGTCTTACCGGGTTGGACTCAAGACGATAGTTACCGGATAAGGCGCAGCGGTCGGG
CTGAACGGGGGGTTCGTGCACACAGCCCAGCTTGGAGCGAACGACCTACACCGAACTGAGATACCTACAG
CGTGAGCTATGAGAAAGCGCCACGCTTCCCGAAGGGAGAAAGGCGGACAGGTATCCGGTAAGCGGCAGGG
TCGGAACAGGAGAGCGCACGAGGGAGCTTCCAGGGGGAAACGCCTGGTATCTTTATAGTCCTGTCGGGTT
TCGCCACCTCTGACTTGAGCGTCGATTTTTGTGATGCTCGTCAGGGGGGCGGAGCCTATGGAAAAACGCC
AGCAACGCGGCCTTTTTACGGTTCCTGGCCTTTTGCTGGCCTTTTGCTCACATGTTCTTTCCTGCGTTAT
CCCCTGATTCTGTGGATAACCGTATTACCGCCTTTGAGTGAGCTGATACCGCTCGCCGCAGCCGAACGAC
CGAGCGCAGCGAGTCAGTGAGCGAGGAAGCGGAAGAGCGCCTGATGCGGTATTTTCTCCTTACGCATCTG
TGCGGTATTTCACACCGCATATATGGTGCACTCTCAGTACAATCTGCTCTGATGCCGCATAGTTAAGCCA
GTATACACTCCGCTATCGCTACGTGACTGGGTCATGGCTGCGCCCCGACACCCGCCAACACCCGCTGACG
CGCCCTGACGGGCTTGTCTGCTCCCGGCATCCGCTTACAGACAAGCTGTGACCGTCTCCGGGAGCTGCAT
GTGTCAGAGGTTTTCACCGTCATCACCGAAACGCGCGAGGCAGCTGCGGTAAAGCTCATCAGCGTGGTCG
TGAAGCGATTCACAGATGTCTGCCTGTTCATCCGCGTCCAGCTCGTTGAGTTTCTCCAGAAGCGTTAATG
TCTGGCTTCTGATAAAGCGGGCCATGTTAAGGGCGGTTTTTTCCTGTTTGGTCACTGATGCCTCCGTGTA
AGGGGGATTTCTGTTCATGGGGGTAATGATACCGATGAAACGAGAGAGGATGCTCACGATACGGGTTACT
GATGATGAACATGCCCGGTTACTGGAACGTTGTGAGGGTAAACAACTGGCGGTATGGATGCGGCGGGACC
AGAGAAAAATCACTCAGGGTCAATGCCAGCGCTTCGTTAATACAGATGTAGGTGTTCCACAGGGTAGCCA
GCAGCATCCTGCGATGCAGATCCGGAACATAATGGTGCAGGGCGCTGACTTCCGCGTTTCCAGACTTTAC
GAAACACGGAAACCGAAGACCATTCATGTTGTTGCTCAGGTCGCAGACGTTTTGCAGCAGCAGTCGCTTC
ACGTTCGCTCGCGTATCGGTGATTCATTCTGCTAACCAGTAAGGCAACCCCGCCAGCCTAGCCGGGTCCT
CAACGACAGGAGCACGATCATGCGCACCCGTGGGGCCGCCATGCCGGCGATAATGGCCTGCTTCTCGCCG
AAACGTTTGGTGGCGGGACCAGTGACGAAGGCTTGAGCGAGGGCGTGCAAGATTCCGAATACCGCAAGCG
ACAGGCCGATCATCGTCGCGCTCCAGCGAAAGCGGTCCTCGCCGAAAATGACCCAGAGCGCTGCCGGCAC
CTGTCCTACGAGTTGCATGATAAAGAAGACAGTCATAAGTGCGGCGACGATAGTCATGCCCCGCGCCCAC
CGGAAGGAGCTGACTGGGTTGAAGGCTCTCAAGGGCATCGGTCGAGATCCCGGTGCCTAATGAGTGAGCT
AACTTACATTAATTGCGTTGCGCTCACTGCCCGCTTTCCAGTCGGGAAACCTGTCGTGCCAGCTGCATTA
ATGAATCGGCCAACGCGCGGGGAGAGGCGGTTTGCGTATTGGGCGCCAGGGTGGTTTTTCTTTTCACCAG
TGAGACGGGCAACAGCTGATTGCCCTTCACCGCCTGGCCCTGAGAGAGTTGCAGCAAGCGGTCCACGCTG
GTTTGCCCCAGCAGGCGAAAATCCTGTTTGATGGTGGTTAACGGCGGGATATAACATGAGCTGTCTTCGG
TATCGTCGTATCCCACTACCGAGATATCCGCACCAACGCGCAGCCCGGACTCGGTAATGGCGCGCATTGC
GCCCAGCGCCATCTGATCGTTGGCAACCAGCATCGCAGTGGGAACGATGCCCTCATTCAGCATTTGCATG
GTTTGTTGAAAACCGGACATGGCACTCCAGTCGCCTTCCCGTTCCGCTATCGGCTGAATTTGATTGCGAG
TGAGATATTTATGCCAGCCAGCCAGACGCAGACGCGCCGAGACAGAACTTAATGGGCCCGCTAACAGCGC
GATTTGCTGGTGACCCAATGCGACCAGATGCTCCACGCCCAGTCGCGTACCGTCTTCATGGGAGAAAATA
ATACTGTTGATGGGTGTCTGGTCAGAGACATCAAGAAATAACGCCGGAACATTAGTGCAGGCAGCTTCCA
CAGCAATGGCATCCTGGTCATCCAGCGGATAGTTAATGATCAGCCCACTGACGCGTTGCGCGAGAAGATT
GTGCACCGCCGCTTTACAGGCTTCGACGCCGCTTCGTTCTACCATCGACACCACCACGCTGGCACCCAGT
TGATCGGCGCGAGATTTAATCGCCGCGACAATTTGCGACGGCGCGTGCAGGGCCAGACTGGAGGTGGCAA
CGCCAATCAGCAACGACTGTTTGCCCGCCAGTTGTTGTGCCACGCGGTTGGGAATGTAATTCAGCTCCGC
CATCGCCGCTTCCACTTTTTCCCGCGTTTTCGCAGAAACGTGGCTGGCCTGGTTCACCACGCGGGAAACG
GTCTGATAAGAGACACCGGCATACTCTGCGACATCGTATAACGTTACTGGTTTCACATTCACCACCCTGA
ATTGACTCTCTTCCGGGCGCTATCATGCCATACCGCGAAAGGTTTTGCGCCATTCGATGGTGTCCGGGAT
CTCGACGCTCTCCCTTATGCGACTCCTGCATTAGGAAGCAGCCCAGTAGTAGGTTGAGGCCGTTGAGCAC
CGCCGCCGCAAGGAATGGTGCATGCAAGGAGATGGCGCCCAACAGTCCCCCGGCCACGGGGCCTGCCACC
ATACCCACGCCGAAACAAGCGCTCATGAGCCCGAAGTGGCGAGCCCGATCTTCCCCATCGGTGATGTCGG
CGATATAGGCGCCAGCAACCGCACCTGTGGCGCCGGTGATGCCGGCCACGATGCGTCCGGCGTAGAGGAT
CGAGATCTCGATCCCGCGAAATTAATACGACTCACTATAGGGGAATTGTGAGCGGATAACAATTCCCCTC
TAGAAATAATTTTGTTTAACTTTAAGAAGGAGATATACATATGGGTCATCACCATCATCACCATGGTTCG
GACTCAGAAGTCAATCAAGAAGCTAAGCCAGAGGTCAAGCCAGAAGTCAAGCCTGAGACTCACATCAATT
TAAAGGTGTCCGATGGATCTTCAGAGATCTTCTTCAAGATCAAAAAGACCACTCCTTTAAGAAGGCTGAT
GGAAGCGTTCGCTAAAAGACAGGGTAAGGAAATGGACTCCTTAAGATTCTTGTACGACGGTATTAGAATT
CAAGCTGATCAGACCCCTGAAGATTTGGACATGGAGGATAACGATATTATTGAGGCTCACAGAGAACAGA
TTGGTGGTGGTGATGACTTTGATGAGGATGAGTTGATGGCAGAACTTGAAGAATTGGAACAGGAGGAATT
AAATAAGAAGATGACAAATATCCGCCTTCCAAATGTGCCTTCCTCTTCTCTCCCAGCACAGCCAAATAGA
AAACCAGGCATGTCGTCCACTGCACGTCGATCCCGAGCAGCATCTTCCCAGAGGGCAGAAGAAGAGGATG
ATGATATCAAACAATTGGCAGCTTGGGCTACCTAAGGATCCGAATTCGAGCTCCGTCGACAAGCTTGCGG
CCGCACTCGAGCACCACCACCACCACCACTGAGATCCGGCTGCTAACAAAGCCCGAAAGGAAGCTGAGTT
GGCTGCTGCCACCGCTGAGCAATAACTAGCATAACCCCTTGGGGCCTCTAAACGGGTCTTGAGGGGTTTT
TTGCTGAAAGGAGGAACTATATCCGGAT
Features (pLannotate 1.2.2; 20 found; start..end, strand, type, name):
     12..467     +  rep_origin     f1 ori (sequence partly withheld): f1 bacteriophage origin of replication; arrow indicates direction of (+) strand synthesis
    494..551     +  promoter       AmpR promoter (fragment): bla
    560..1375    -  CDS            KanR: aminoglycoside phosphotransferase; aph(3')-Ia; confers resistance to kanamycin in bacteria or G418 (Geneticin®) in eukaryotes
   1497..2085    +  rep_origin     ori: high-copy-number ColE1/pMB1/pBR322/pUC origin of replication
   2271..2413    -  misc_feature   bom: basis of mobility region from pBR322
   2515..2706    -  CDS            rop: Rop protein, which maintains plasmids at low copy number; rop
   2723..3103    +  CDS            YPB1_ECOLX: Protein predicted: Swiss-Prot protein existence level 4. From Escherichia coli.
   3175..3466    -  CDS            TcR (fragment): tetracycline efflux protein; tet; confers resistance to tetracycline
   3481..3502    -  protein_bind   CAP binding site: CAP binding activates transcription in the presence of cAMP. E. coli catabolite activator protein
   3515..4597    -  CDS            lacI: lac repressor; lacI; The lac repressor binds to the lac operator to inhibit transcription in E. coli. This inhibition can be relieved by adding lactose or isopropyl-β-D-thiogalactopyranoside (IPTG).
   4598..4675    -  promoter       lacI promoter: lacI
   4683..4962    -  CDS            TcR (fragment): tetracycline efflux protein; tet; confers resistance to tetracycline
   4984..5002    +  promoter       T7 promoter: promoter for bacteriophage T7 RNA polymerase
   5003..5027    +  protein_bind   lac operator: The lac repressor binds to the lac operator to inhibit transcription in E. coli. This inhibition can be relieved by adding lactose or isopropyl-β-D-thiogalactopyranoside (IPTG). lac repressor encoded by lacI
   5042..5064    +  RBS            RBS: efficient ribosome binding site from bacteriophage T7 gene 10 (Olins and Rangwala, 1989)
   5099..5389    +  CDS            SUMO: cleavable ubiquitin-like protein tag; S. cerevisiae SMT3 (truncated)
   5354..5623    +  CDS            CHMP4C (fragment): CHM4C_HUMAN - Also known as SHAX3. Experimental evidence at protein level: Swiss-Prot protein existence level 1. Probable core component of the endosomal sorting required for transport complex III (ESCRT-III) which is involved in multivesicular bodies (MVBs) formation and sorting of endosomal cargo proteins into MVBs. MVBs contain intraluminal vesicles (ILVs) that are generated by invagination and scission from the limiting membrane of the endosome and mostly are delivered to lysosomes enabling degradation of membrane proteins, such as stimulated growth factor receptors, lysosomal enzymes and
   5673..5690    +  CDS            9xHis (fragment): 9xHis affinity tag
   5700..5749    +  CDS            SET1 (fragment): solubility-enhancement tag derived from T7 phage gene 10B
   5757..5804    +  terminator     T7 terminator: transcription terminator for bacteriophage T7 RNA polymerase
