>Addgene plasmid #180643 | pCA528 IST1, residues 315-360, no Cys | addgene full sequence | sequence record 358585 | Addgene NGS Result
TTGGGCGCCAGGGTGGTTTTTCTTTTCACCAGTGAGACGGGCAACAGCTGATTGCCCTTCACCGCCTGGC
CCTGAGAGAGTTGCAGCAAGCGGTCCACGCTGGTTTGCCCCAGCAGGCGAAAATCCTGTTTGATGGTGGT
TAACGGCGGGATATAACATGAGCTGTCTTCGGTATCGTCGTATCCCACTACCGAGATATCCGCACCAACG
CGCAGCCCGGACTCGGTAATGGCGCGCATTGCGCCCAGCGCCATCTGATCGTTGGCAACCAGCATCGCAG
TGGGAACGATGCCCTCATTCAGCATTTGCATGGTTTGTTGAAAACCGGACATGGCACTCCAGTCGCCTTC
CCGTTCCGCTATCGGCTGAATTTGATTGCGAGTGAGATATTTATGCCAGCCAGCCAGACGCAGACGCGCC
GAGACAGAACTTAATGGGCCCGCTAACAGCGCGATTTGCTGGTGACCCAATGCGACCAGATGCTCCACGC
CCAGTCGCGTACCGTCTTCATGGGAGAAAATAATACTGTTGATGGGTGTCTGGTCAGAGACATCAAGAAA
TAACGCCGGAACATTAGTGCAGGCAGCTTCCACAGCAATGGCATCCTGGTCATCCAGCGGATAGTTAATG
ATCAGCCCACTGACGCGTTGCGCGAGAAGATTGTGCACCGCCGCTTTACAGGCTTCGACGCCGCTTCGTT
CTACCATCGACACCACCACGCTGGCACCCAGTTGATCGGCGCGAGATTTAATCGCCGCGACAATTTGCGA
CGGCGCGTGCAGGGCCAGACTGGAGGTGGCAACGCCAATCAGCAACGACTGTTTGCCCGCCAGTTGTTGT
GCCACGCGGTTGGGAATGTAATTCAGCTCCGCCATCGCCGCTTCCACTTTTTCCCGCGTTTTCGCAGAAA
CGTGGCTGGCCTGGTTCACCACGCGGGAAACGGTCTGATAAGAGACACCGGCATACTCTGCGACATCGTA
TAACGTTACTGGTTTCACATTCACCACCCTGAATTGACTCTCTTCCGGGCGCTATCATGCCATACCGCGA
AAGGTTTTGCGCCATTCGATGGTGTCCGGGATCTCGACGCTCTCCCTTATGCGACTCCTGCATTAGGAAG
CAGCCCAGTAGTAGGTTGAGGCCGTTGAGCACCGCCGCCGCAAGGAATGGTGCATGCAAGGAGATGGCGC
CCAACAGTCCCCCGGCCACGGGGCCTGCCACCATACCCACGCCGAAACAAGCGCTCATGAGCCCGAAGTG
GCGAGCCCGATCTTCCCCATCGGTGATGTCGGCGATATAGGCGCCAGCAACCGCACCTGTGGCGCCGGTG
ATGCCGGCCACGATGCGTCCGGCGTAGAGGATCGAGATCTCGATCCCGCGAAATTAATACGACTCACTAT
AGGGGAATTGTGAGCGGATAACAATTCCCCTCTAGAAATAATTTTGTTTAACTTTAAGAAGGAGATATAC
ATATGGGTCATCACCATCATCACCATGGTTCGGACTCAGAAGTCAATCAAGAAGCTAAGCCAGAGGTCAA
GCCAGAAGTCAAGCCTGAGACTCACATCAATTTAAAGGTGTCCGATGGATCTTCAGAGATCTTCTTCAAG
ATCAAAAAGACCACTCCTTTAAGAAGGCTGATGGAAGCGTTCGCTAAAAGACAGGGTAAGGAAATGGACT
CCTTAAGATTCTTGTACGACGGTATTAGAATTCAAGCTGATCAGACCCCTGAAGATTTGGACATGGAGGA
TAACGATATTATTGAGGCTCACAGAGAACAGATTGGTGGTGGTCCTGCAGATAACTATGACAACTTTGTC
CTACCAGAGTTGCCATCTGTGCCAGACACACTACCAACTGCATCTGCTGGTGCCAGCACCTCAGCATCTG
AAGACATTGACTTTGATGATCTTTCCCGGAGGTTTGAAGAGCTGAAAAAGAAAACATAGGGATCCGAATT
CGAGCTCCGTCGACAAGCTTGCGGCCGCACTCGAGCACCACCACCACCACCACTGAGATCCGGCTGCTAA
CAAAGCCCGAAAGGAAGCTGAGTTGGCTGCTGCCACCGCTGAGCAATAACTAGCATAACCCCTTGGGGCC
TCTAAACGGGTCTTGAGGGGTTTTTTGCTGAAAGGAGGAACTATATCCGGATTGGCGAATGGG
[124 nt withheld, positions 2164-2287]
C
[91 nt withheld, positions 2289-2379]
A
[49 nt withheld, positions 2381-2429]
CCTTTGACGTTGGAGTCCACGTTCTTT
[37 nt withheld, positions 2457-2493]
ACCCTATCTCGGTCTATTCTTTTGATTTATAAGGGATTTTGCCGATTTCGGCCTATTGGTTAAAAAATGA
GCTGATTTAACAAAAATTTAACGCGAATTTTAACAAAATATTAACGCTTACAATTTAGGTGGCACTTTTC
GGGGAAATGTGCGCGGAACCCCTATTTGTTTATTTTTCTAAATACATTCAAATATGTATCCGCTCATGAA
TTAATTCTTAGAAAAACTCATCGAGCATCAAATGAAACTGCAATTTATTCATATCAGGATTATCAATACC
ATATTTTTGAAAAAGCCGTTTCTGTAATGAAGGAGAAAACTCACCGAGGCAGTTCCATAGGATGGCAAGA
TCCTGGTATCGGTCTGCGATTCCGACTCGTCCAACATCAATACAACCTATTAATTTCCCCTCGTCAAAAA
TAAGGTTATCAAGTGAGAAATCACCATGAGTGACGACTGAATCCGGTGAGAATGGCAAAAGTTTATGCAT
TTCTTTCCAGACTTGTTCAACAGGCCAGCCATTACGCTCGTCATCAAAATCACTCGCATCAACCAAACCG
TTATTCATTCGTGATTGCGCCTGAGCGAGACGAAATACGCGATCGCTGTTAAAAGGACAATTACAAACAG
GAATCGAATGCAACCGGCGCAGGAACACTGCCAGCGCATCAACAATATTTTCACCTGAATCAGGATATTC
TTCTAATACCTGGAATGCTGTTTTCCCGGGGATCGCAGTGGTGAGTAACCATGCATCATCAGGAGTACGG
ATAAAATGCTTGATGGTCGGAAGAGGCATAAATTCCGTCAGCCAGTTTAGTCTGACCATCTCATCTGTAA
CATCATTGGCAACGCTACCTTTGCCATGTTTCAGAAACAACTCTGGCGCATCGGGCTTCCCATACAATCG
ATAGATTGTCGCACCTGATTGCCCGACATTATCGCGAGCCCATTTATACCCATATAAATCAGCATCCATG
TTGGAATTTAATCGCGGCCTAGAGCAAGACGTTTCCCGTTGAATATGGCTCATAACACCCCTTGTATTAC
TGTTTATGTAAGCAGACAGTTTTATTGTTCATGACCAAAATCCCTTAACGTGAGTTTTCGTTCCACTGAG
CGTCAGACCCCGTAGAAAAGATCAAAGGATCTTCTTGAGATCCTTTTTTTCTGCGCGTAATCTGCTGCTT
GCAAACAAAAAAACCACCGCTACCAGCGGTGGTTTGTTTGCCGGATCAAGAGCTACCAACTCTTTTTCCG
AAGGTAACTGGCTTCAGCAGAGCGCAGATACCAAATACTGTCCTTCTAGTGTAGCCGTAGTTAGGCCACC
ACTTCAAGAACTCTGTAGCACCGCCTACATACCTCGCTCTGCTAATCCTGTTACCAGTGGCTGCTGCCAG
TGGCGATAAGTCGTGTCTTACCGGGTTGGACTCAAGACGATAGTTACCGGATAAGGCGCAGCGGTCGGGC
TGAACGGGGGGTTCGTGCACACAGCCCAGCTTGGAGCGAACGACCTACACCGAACTGAGATACCTACAGC
GTGAGCTATGAGAAAGCGCCACGCTTCCCGAAGGGAGAAAGGCGGACAGGTATCCGGTAAGCGGCAGGGT
CGGAACAGGAGAGCGCACGAGGGAGCTTCCAGGGGGAAACGCCTGGTATCTTTATAGTCCTGTCGGGTTT
CGCCACCTCTGACTTGAGCGTCGATTTTTGTGATGCTCGTCAGGGGGGCGGAGCCTATGGAAAAACGCCA
GCAACGCGGCCTTTTTACGGTTCCTGGCCTTTTGCTGGCCTTTTGCTCACATGTTCTTTCCTGCGTTATC
CCCTGATTCTGTGGATAACCGTATTACCGCCTTTGAGTGAGCTGATACCGCTCGCCGCAGCCGAACGACC
GAGCGCAGCGAGTCAGTGAGCGAGGAAGCGGAAGAGCGCCTGATGCGGTATTTTCTCCTTACGCATCTGT
GCGGTATTTCACACCGCAATGGTGCACTCTCAGTACAATCTGCTCTGATGCCGCATAGTTAAGCCAGTAT
ACACTCCGCTATCGCTACGTGACTGGGTCATGGCTGCGCCCCGACACCCGCCAACACCCGCTGACGCGCC
CTGACGGGCTTGTCTGCTCCCGGCATCCGCTTACAGACAAGCTGTGACCGTCTCCGGGAGCTGCATGTGT
CAGAGGTTTTCACCGTCATCACCGAAACGCGCGAGGCAGCTGCGGTAAAGCTCATCAGCGTGGTCGTGAA
GCGATTCACAGATGTCTGCCTGTTCATCCGCGTCCAGCTCGTTGAGTTTCTCCAGAAGCGTTAATGTCTG
GCTTCTGATAAAGCGGGCCATGTTAAGGGCGGTTTTTTCCTGTTTGGTCACTGATGCCTCCGTGTAAGGG
GGATTTCTGTTCATGGGGGTAATGATACCGATGAAACGAGAGAGGATGCTCACGATACGGGTTACTGATG
ATGAACATGCCCGGTTACTGGAACGTTGTGAGGGTAAACAACTGGCGGTATGGATGCGGCGGGACCAGAG
AAAAATCACTCAGGGTCAATGCCAGCGCTTCGTTAATACAGATGTAGGTGTTCCACAGGGTAGCCAGCAG
CATCCTGCGATGCAGATCCGGAACATAATGGTGCAGGGCGCTGACTTCCGCGTTTCCAGACTTTACGAAA
CACGGAAACCGAAGACCATTCATGTTGTTGCTCAGGTCGCAGACGTTTTGCAGCAGCAGTCGCTTCACGT
TCGCTCGCGTATCGGTGATTCATTCTGCTAACCAGTAAGGCAACCCCGCCAGCCTAGCCGGGTCCTCAAC
GACAGGAGCACGATCATGCGCACCCGTGGGGCCGCCATGCCGGCGATAATGGCCTGCTTCTCGCCGAAAC
GTTTGGTGGCGGGACCAGTGACGAAGGCTTGAGCGAGGGCGTGCAAGATTCCGAATACCGCAAGCGACAG
GCCGATCATCGTCGCGCTCCAGCGAAAGCGGTCCTCGCCGAAAATGACCCAGAGCGCTGCCGGCACCTGT
CCTACGAGTTGCATGATAAAGAAGACAGTCATAAGTGCGGCGACGATAGTCATGCCCCGCGCCCACCGGA
AGGAGCTGACTGGGTTGAAGGCTCTCAAGGGCATCGGTCGAGATCCCGGTGCCTAATGAGTGAGCTAACT
TACATTAATTGCGTTGCGCTCACTGCCCGCTTTCCAGTCGGGAAACCTGTCGTGCCAGCTGCATTAATGA
ATCGGCCAACGCGCGGGGAGAGGCGGTTTGCGTA
Features (pLannotate 1.2.2; 20 found; start..end, strand, type, name):
    999..1076    -  promoter       lacI promoter: lacI
   1084..1363    -  CDS            TcR (fragment): tetracycline efflux protein; tet; confers resistance to tetracycline
   1385..1403    +  promoter       T7 promoter: promoter for bacteriophage T7 RNA polymerase
   1404..1428    +  protein_bind   lac operator: The lac repressor binds to the lac operator to inhibit transcription in E. coli. This inhibition can be relieved by adding lactose or isopropyl-β-D-thiogalactopyranoside (IPTG). lac repressor encoded by lacI
   1443..1465    +  RBS            RBS: efficient ribosome binding site from bacteriophage T7 gene 10 (Olins and Rangwala, 1989)
   1500..1790    +  CDS            SUMO: cleavable ubiquitin-like protein tag; S. cerevisiae SMT3 (truncated)
   1794..1946    +  CDS            IST1 (fragment): IST1_HUMAN - Also known as KIAA0174. Experimental evidence at protein level: Swiss-Prot protein existence level 1. ESCRT-III-like protein involved in specific functions of the ESCRT machinery. Is required for efficient abscission during cytokinesis, but not for HIV-1 budding. The involvement in the MVB pathway is not established. Involved in recruiting VPS4A and/or VPS4B to the midbody of dividing cells (PubMed:19129479, PubMed:19129480). During late anaphase, involved in nuclear envelope reassembly and mitotic spindle disassembly together with the ESCRT-III complex: IST1 acts by mediating the
   1996..2013    +  CDS            9xHis (fragment): 9xHis affinity tag
   2023..2072    +  CDS            SET1 (fragment): solubility-enhancement tag derived from T7 phage gene 10B
   2080..2127    +  terminator     T7 terminator: transcription terminator for bacteriophage T7 RNA polymerase
   2164..2592    +  rep_origin     f1 ori (sequence partly withheld): f1 bacteriophage origin of replication; arrow indicates direction of (+) strand synthesis
   2645..2702    +  promoter       AmpR promoter (fragment): bla
   2711..3526    -  CDS            KanR: aminoglycoside phosphotransferase; aph(3')-Ia; confers resistance to kanamycin in bacteria or G418 (Geneticin®) in eukaryotes
   3648..4236    +  rep_origin     ori: high-copy-number ColE1/pMB1/pBR322/pUC origin of replication
   4422..4561    -  misc_feature   bom: basis of mobility region from pBR322
   4663..4854    -  CDS            rop: Rop protein, which maintains plasmids at low copy number; rop
   4871..5251    +  CDS            YPB1_ECOLX: Protein predicted: Swiss-Prot protein existence level 4. From Escherichia coli.
   5323..5614    -  CDS            TcR (fragment): tetracycline efflux protein; tet; confers resistance to tetracycline
   5629..5650    -  protein_bind   CAP binding site: CAP binding activates transcription in the presence of cAMP. E. coli catabolite activator protein
   5663..998     -  CDS            lacI (across the origin): lac repressor; lacI; The lac repressor binds to the lac operator to inhibit transcription in E. coli. This inhibition can be relieved by adding lactose or isopropyl-β-D-thiogalactopyranoside (IPTG).
