[The description below was written by a language model from this plasmid's Addgene catalogue record and pLannotate feature annotations shown in this document.]
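Description:
pCA528 IST1, residues 315-360, no Cys is a bacterial expression plasmid for producing a short C-terminal tail fragment of human IST1 (also called CHMP8), an ESCRT-III-like protein involved in cytokinetic abscission. The pCA528 backbone has a pET-style architecture. A T7 promoter with an adjacent lac operator and the T7 gene 10 ribosome binding site drives the open reading frame, and a T7 terminator closes the cassette. The plasmid also carries lacI under its own promoter, so expression is repressed until induction with IPTG in a host supplying T7 RNA polymerase. Propagation relies on a pBR322-type ColE1 origin with the bom and rop elements, and selection is by kanamycin resistance. An f1 origin and remnants of a tetracycline resistance gene are also present.

The IST1 fragment is fused downstream of a yeast SMT3-derived SUMO tag. The catalogue describes the N-terminal tag as His-SUMO, although the annotation does not separately mark the N-terminal His stretch. The SUMO module aids solubility and can be cleaved off by a SUMO protease. A His-tag fragment and a T7 gene 10B-derived segment are annotated downstream of the insert; these are probably untranslated vector remnants, but the record does not show whether a stop codon precedes them. "No Cys" in the name presumably means the peptide lacks a cysteine for dye labelling, which fits its stated use as an unlabelled competitor in fluorescence polarization competition experiments.

The two sequence records disagree. The repository's 5,747 nt sequencing result annotates an IST1 fragment at the insert position, whereas the depositor's 5,829 nt file annotates a CHMP4C fragment there. The sequencing result matches the catalogue description.
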