Addgene plasmid #180643: pCA528 IST1, residues 315-360, no Cys
Purpose: Bacterial expression of IST1 C-terminal tail, residues 315-360. Used for FP competition experiments. Has N-terminal HIS-SUMO tag. Internal ID: WISP20-99.
Depositing lab: Wesley Sundquist. Depositing organization: University of Utah. Publication: Comprehensive analysis of the human ESCRT-III-MIT domain interactome reveals new cofactors for cytokinetic abscission. Wenzel DM, Mackay DR, Skalicky JJ, Paine EL, Miller MS, Ullman KS, Sundquist WI. Elife. 2022 Sep 15;11:e77779. doi: 10.7554/eLife.77779. PubMed 36107470.
Backbone
  Vector backbone: pCA528
  Vector type: Bacterial Expression
Growth in bacteria
  Bacterial resistance: Kanamycin, 50 μg/mL
  Growth temperature: 37°C
  Growth strain: DH5alpha
  Copy number: Unknown
Gene/Insert
  Gene/Insert name: IST1
  Species: H. sapiens (human)
  Mutation: residues 315-360
  Entrez Gene: IST1 (a.k.a. CHMP8, OLC1)
  Promoter: T7
  Tag / fusion protein: HIS-SUMO (N terminal on backbone)
  Cloning method: Unknown
  Sequencing primers: 5′ T7 for; 3′ T7 term
Terms and licenses: Academic/Nonprofit Terms; Industry Terms: Not Available to Industry
Depositor comments: Read the preprint on bioRxiv: https://www.biorxiv.org/content/10.1101/2022.02.09.477148v1
How to cite: pCA528 IST1, residues 315-360, no Cys was a gift from Wesley Sundquist (Addgene plasmid # 180643 ; http://n2t.net/addgene:180643 ; RRID:Addgene_180643)
